Addgene plasmid #46624: AB.pCCL.sin.cPPT.U6.miR-532-3p-Decoy.hPGK.GFP.WPRE
Depositing lab: Brian Brown. Depositing organization: Icahn School of Medicine at Mount Sinai. Publication: High-throughput assessment of microRNA activity and function using microRNA sensor and decoy libraries. Mullokandov G, Baccarini A, Ruzo A, Jayaprakash AD, Tung N, Israelow B, Evans MJ, Sachidanandam R, Brown BD. Nat Methods. 2012 Jul 1;9(8):840-6. doi: 10.1038/nmeth.2078. PubMed 22751203.
Backbone
  Vector backbone: AB.pCCLsin.PPT.U6.hPGK.GFP.wpre
  Backbone size w/o insert (bp): 8233
  Vector type: Lentiviral
  Selectable markers: eGFP
Growth in bacteria
  Bacterial resistance: Ampicillin, 100 μg/mL
  Growth temperature: 37°C
  Growth strain: Stbl3
  Copy number: High Copy
Gene/Insert
  Gene/Insert name: miR-532-3p Decoy (alt name: 8293)
  Species: H. sapiens (human), M. musculus (mouse)
  Insert size (bp): 81
  Promoter: hU6
  Cloning method: Restriction Enzyme; 5′ cloning site BsmBI (destroyed during cloning); 3′ cloning site BsmBI (destroyed during cloning)
  Sequencing primers: 5′ CATAATAGCAACAGACATAC; 3′ pBluescriptSK_primer
Terms and licenses: Academic/Nonprofit Terms; Industry Terms: Not Available to Industry
Depositor comments: Depositor Website: http://www.mountsinai.org/profiles/brian-d-brown/ Please cite Mullokandov, Baccarini, Ruzo et al. Nature Methods 2013.
How to cite: AB.pCCL.sin.cPPT.U6.miR-532-3p-Decoy.hPGK.GFP.WPRE was a gift from Brian Brown (Addgene plasmid # 46624 ; http://n2t.net/addgene:46624 ; RRID:Addgene_46624)
