[The description below was written by a language model from this plasmid's Addgene catalogue record.]
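Description:
AB.pCCL.sin.cPPT.U6.miR-532-3p-Decoy.hPGK.GFP.WPRE is a lentiviral transfer plasmid built on the pCCL self-inactivating (sin) backbone, designed to deliver a microRNA decoy into mammalian cells. It is propagated in bacteria as a high-copy plasmid under ampicillin selection, with a recombination-deficient strain recorded as the growth host, as is usual for vectors carrying repeated LTR sequences. The name indicates a central polypurine tract (cPPT), which aids nuclear import of the reverse-transcribed genome and improves transduction. It also indicates a WPRE, which enhances expression of the transcript that contains it. No feature table accompanies the record, so the exact layout of viral and bacterial elements cannot be confirmed beyond what the name and catalogue fields convey.

The payload consists of two expression units. A human U6 (RNA polymerase III) promoter drives an 81 bp insert encoding the miR-532-3p decoy, a short RNA intended to bind and sequester miR-532-3p and thereby inhibit its activity. The target is listed for both human and mouse. The insert was cloned through BsmBI sites that were destroyed in the process. Separately, the human PGK promoter drives GFP (eGFP), which is the only marker in mammalian cells and allows transduced cells to be identified or sorted by fluorescence, since no drug selection is recorded. The construct belongs to a collection of microRNA sensor and decoy vectors developed for high-throughput assessment of microRNA activity and function. It is suited to stable loss-of-function studies of miR-532-3p, either individually or as part of a pooled decoy library.
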