>Addgene plasmid #46624 | AB.pCCL.sin.cPPT.U6.miR-532-3p-Decoy.hPGK.GFP.WPRE | depositor partial sequence | sequence record 65951 | miR-532-3p Decoy
CATCAACTGCAAGCCTTGCCTGTGGGAGGCAAGTATTCTGGTCACAGAATACAACTGCAAGCCTTGCCTG
TGGGAGGCAAG
