>Addgene plasmid #46624 | AB.pCCL.sin.cPPT.U6.miR-532-3p-Decoy.hPGK.GFP.WPRE | depositor partial sequence | sequence record 65952 | empty backbone
AATGCTTCAATAATATTGAAAAAGGAAGAGTATGAGTATTCAACATTTCCGTGTCGCCCTTATTCCCTTT
TTTGCGGCATTTTGCCTTCCTGTTTTTGCTCACCCAGAAACGCTGGTGAAAGTAAAAGATGCTGAAGATC
AGTTGGGTGCACGAGTGGGTTACATCGAACTGGATCTCAACAGCGGTAAGATCCTTGAGAGTTTTCGCCC
CGAAGAACGTTTTCCAATGATGAGCACTTTTAAAGTTCTGCTATGTGGCGCGGTATTATCCCGTATTGAC
GCCGGGCAAGAGCAACTCGGTCGCCGCATACACTATTCTCAGAATGACTTGGTTGAGTACTCACCAGTCA
CAGAAAAGCATCTTACGGATGGCATGACAGTAAGAGAATTATGCAGTGCTGCCATAACCATGAGTGATAA
CACTGCGGCCAACTTACTTCTGACAACGATCGGAGGACCGAAGGAGCTAACCGCTTTTTTGCACAACATG
GGGGATCATGTAACTCGCCTTGATCGTTGGGAACCGGAGCTGAATGAAGCCATACCAAACGACGAGCGTG
ACACCACGATGCCTGTAGCAATGGCAACAACGTTGCGCAAACTATTAACTGGCGAACTACTTACTCTAGC
TTCCCGGCAACAATTAATAGACTGGATGGAGGCGGATAAAGTTGCAGGACCACTTCTGCGCTCGGCCCTT
CCGGCTGGCTGGTTTATTGCTGATAAATCTGGAGCCGGTGAGCGTGGGTCTCGCGGTATCATTGCAGCAC
TGGGGCCAGATGGTAAGCCCTCCCGTATCGTAGTTATCTACACGACGGGGAGTCAGGCAACTATGGATGA
ACGAAATAGACAGATCGCTGAGATAGGTGCCTCACTGATTAAGCATTGGTAACTGTCAGACCAAGTTTAC
TCATATATACTTTAGATTGATTTAAAACTTCATTTTTAATTTAAAAGGATCTAGGTGAAGATCCTTTTTG
ATAATCTCATGACCAAAATCCCTTAACGTGAGTTTTCGTTCCACTGAGCGTCAGACCCCGTAGAAAAGAT
CAAAGGATCTTCTTGAGATCCTTTTTTTCTGCGCGTAATCTGCTGCTTGCAAACAAAAAAACCACCGCTA
CCAGCGGTGGTTTGTTTGCCGGATCAAGAGCTACCAACTCTTTTTCCGAAGGTAACTGGCTTCAGCAGAG
CGCAGATACCAAATACTGTCCTTCTAGTGTAGCCGTAGTTAGGCCACCACTTCAAGAACTCTGTAGCACC
GCCTACATACCTCGCTCTGCTAATCCTGTTACCAGTGGCTGCTGCCAGTGGCGATAAGTCGTGTCTTACC
GGGTTGGACTCAAGACGATAGTTACCGGATAAGGCGCAGCGGTCGGGCTGAACGGGGGGTTCGTGCACAC
AGCCCAGCTTGGAGCGAACGACCTACACCGAACTGAGATACCTACAGCGTGAGCTATGAGAAAGCGCCAC
GCTTCCCGAAGGGAGAAAGGCGGACAGGTATCCGGTAAGCGGCAGGGTCGGAACAGGAGAGCGCACGAGG
GAGCTTCCAGGGGGAAACGCCTGGTATCTTTATAGTCCTGTCGGGTTTCGCCACCTCTGACTTGAGCGTC
GATTTTTGTGATGCTCGTCAGGGGGGCGGAGCCTATGGAAAAACGCCAGCAACGCGGCCTTTTTACGGTT
CCTGGCCTTTTGCTGGCCTTTTGCTCACATGTTCTTTCCTGCGTTATCCCCTGATTCTGTGGATAACCGT
ATTACCGCCTTTGAGTGAGCTGATACCGCTCGCCGCAGCCGAACGACCGAGCGCAGCGAGTCAGTGAGCG
AGGAAGCGGAAGAGCGCCCAATACGCAAACCGCCTCTCCCCGCGCGTTGGCCGATTCATTAATGCAGCTG
GCACGACAGGTTTCCCGACTGGAAAGCGGGCAGTGAGCGCAACGCAATTAATGTGAGTTAGCTCACTCAT
TAGGCACCCCAGGCTTTACACTTTATGCTTCCGGCTCGTATGTTGTGTGGAATTGTGAGCGGATAACAAT
TTCACACAGGAAACAGCTATGACCATGATTACGCCAAGCGCGCAATTAACCCTCACTAAAGGGAACAAAA
GCTGGAGCTGCAAGCTTGGCCATTGCATACGTTGTATCCATATCATAATATGTACATTTATATTGGCTCA
TGTCCAACATTACCGCCATGTTGACATTGATTATTGACTAGTTATTAATAGTAATCAATTACGGGGTCAT
TAGTTCATAGCCCATATATGGAGTTCCGCGTTACATAACTTACGGTAAATGGCCCGCCTGGCTGACCGCC
CAACGACCCCCGCCCATTGACGTCAATAATGACGTATGTTCCCATAGTAACGCCAATAGGGACTTTCCAT
TGACGTCAATGGGTGGAGTATTTACGGTAAACTGCCCACTTGGCAGTACATCAAGTGTATCATATGCCAA
GTACGCCCCCTATTGACGTCAATGACGGTAAATGGCCCGCCTGGCATTATGCCCAGTACATGACCTTATG
GGACTTTCCTACTTGGCAGTACATCTACGTATTAGTCATCGCTATTACCATGGTGATGCGGTTTTGGCAG
TACATCAATGGGCGTGGATAGCGGTTTGACTCACGGGGATTTCCAAGTCTCCACCCCATTGACGTCAATG
GGAGTTTGTTTTGGCACCAAAATCAACGGGACTTTCCAAAATGTCGTAACAACTCCGCCCCATTGACGCA
AATGGGCGGTAGGCGTGTACGGTGGGAGGTCTATATAAGCAGAGCTCGTTTAGTGAACCGGGGTCTCTCT
GGTTAGACCAGATCTGAGCCTGGGAGCTCTCTGGCTAACTAGGGAACCCACTGCTTAAGCCTCAATAAAG
CTTGCCTTGAGTGCTTCAAGTAGTGTGTGCCCGTCTGTTGTGTGACTCTGGTAACTAGAGATCCCTCAGA
CCCTTTTAGTCAGTGTGGAAAATCTCTAGCAGTGGCGCCCGAACAGGGACCTGAAAGCGAAAGGGAAACC
AGAGCTCTCTCGACGCAGGACTCGGCTTGCTGAAGCGCGCACGGCAAGAGGCGAGGGGCGGCGACTGGTG
AGTACGCCAAAAATTTTGACTAGCGGAGGCTAGAAGGAGAGAGATGGGTGCGAGAGCGTCAGTATTAAGC
GGGGGAGAATTAGATCGCGATGGGAAAAAATTCGGTTAAGGCCAGGGGGAAAGAAAAAATATAAATTAAA
ACATATAGTATGGGCAAGCAGGGAGCTAGAACGATTCGCAGTTAATCCTGGCCTGTTAGAAACATCAGAA
GGCTGTAGACAAATACTGGGACAGCTACAACCATCCCTTCAGACAGGATCAGAAGAACTTAGATCATTAT
ATAATACAGTAGCAACCCTCTATTGTGTGCATCAAAGGATAGAGATAAAAGACACCAAGGAAGCTTTAGA
CAAGATAGAGGAAGAGCAAAACAAAAGTAAGACCACCGCACAGCAAGCGGCCGCTGATCTTCAGACCTGG
AGGAGGAGATATGAGGGACAATTGGAGAAGTGAATTATATAAATATAAAGTAGTAAAAATTGAACCATTA
GGAGTAGCACCCACCAAGGCAAAGAGAAGAGTGGTGCAGAGAGAAAAAAGAGCAGTGGGAATAGGAGCTT
TGTTCCTTGGGTTCTTGGGAGCAGCAGGAAGCACTATGGGCGCAGCCTCAATGACGCTGACGGTACAGGC
CAGACAATTATTGTCTGGTATAGTGCAGCAGCAGAACAATTTGCTGAGGGCTATTGAGGCGCAACAGCAT
CTGTTGCAACTCACAGTCTGGGGCATCAAGCAGCTCCAGGCAAGAATCCTGGCTGTGGAAAGATACCTAA
AGGATCAACAGCTCCTGGGGATTTGGGGTTGCTCTGGAAAACTCATTTGCACCACTGCTGTGCCTTGGAA
TGCTAGTTGGAGTAATAAATCTCTGGAACAGATTTGGAATCACACGACCTGGATGGAGTGGGACAGAGAA
ATTAACAATTACACAAGCTTAATACACTCCTTAATTGAAGAATCGCAAAACCAGCAAGAAAAGAATGAAC
AAGAATTATTGGAATTAGATAAATGGGCAAGTTTGTGGAATTGGTTTAACATAACAAATTGGCTGTGGTA
TATAAAATTATTCATAATGATAGTAGGAGGCTTGGTAGGTTTAAGAATAGTTTTTGCTGTACTTTCTATA
GTGAATAGAGTTAGGCAGGGATATTCACCATTATCGTTTCAGACCCACCTCCCAACCCCGAGGGGACCCG
ACAGGCCCGAAGGAATAGAAGAAGAAGGTGGAGAGAGAGACAGAGACAGATCCATTCGATTAGTGAACGG
ATCTCGACGGTATCGGTTAACTTTTAAAAGAAAAGGGGGGATTGGGGGGTACAGTGCAGGGGAAAGAATA
GTAGACATAATAGCAACAGACATACAAACTAAAGAATTACAAAAACAAATTACAAAAATTCAAAATTTTA
TCGATCACGAGACTAGCCTCGAGAAGCTTGATATCGAATTCAAAAAAGACGGCGCTAGGATCATCGAGAC
GGTACCGTCTCCGATGATCCTAGCGCCGTCAAACAAGGCTTTTCTCCAAGGGATATTTATAGTCTCAAAA
CACACAATTACTTTACAGTTAGGGTGAGTTTCCTTTTGTGCTGTTTTTTAAAATAATAATTTAGTATTTG
TATCTCTTATAGAAATCCAAGCCTATCATGTAAAATGTAGCTAGTATTAAAAAGAACAGATTATCTGTCT
TTTATCGCACATTAAGCCTCTATAGTTACTAGGAAATATTATATGCAAATTAACCGGGGCAGGGGAGTAG
CCGAGCTTCTCCCACAAGTCTGTGCGAGGGGGCCGGCGCGGGCCTAGAGATGGCGGCGTCGGATGGATCC
ACTAGTTCTAGAGCGGCCATCGAATTCCCACGGGGTTGGGGTTGCGCCTTTTCCAAGGCAGCCCTGGGTT
TGCGCAGGGACGCGGCTGCTCTGGGCGTGGTTCCGGGAAACGCAGCGGCGCCGACCCTGGGTCTCGCACA
TTCTTCACGTCCGTTCGCAGCGTCACCCGGATCTTCGCCGCTACCCTTGTGGGCCCCCCGGCGACGCTTC
CTGCTCCGCCCCTAAGTCGGGAAGGTTCCTTGCGGTTCGCGGCGTGCCGGACGTGACAAACGGAAGCCGC
ACGACTCACTAGTACCCTCGCAGACGGACAGCGCCAGGGAGCAATGGCAGCGCGCCGACCGCGATGGGCT
GTGGCCAATAGCGGCTGCTCAGCGGGGCGCGCCGAGAGCAGCGGCCGGGAAGGGGCGGTGCGGGAGGCGG
GGTGTGGGGCGGTAGTGTGGGCCCTGTTCCTGCCCGCGCGGTGTTCCGCATTCTGCAAGCCTCCGGAGCG
CACGTCGGCAGTCGGCTCCCTCGTTGACCGAATCACCGACCTCTCTCCCCAGGGGGATCCACCGGTCGCC
ACCATGGTGAGCAAGGGCGAGGAGCTGTTCACCGGGGTGGTGCCCATCCTGGTCGAGCTGGACGGCGACG
TAAACGGCCACAAGTTCAGCGTGTCCGGCGAGGGCGAGGGCGATGCCACCTACGGCAAGCTGACCCTGAA
GTTCATCTGCACCACCGGCAAGCTGCCCGTGCCCTGGCCCACCCTCGTGACCACCCTGACCTACGGCGTG
CAGTGCTTCAGCCGCTACCCCGACCACATGAAGCAGCACGACTTCTTCAAGTCCGCCATGCCCGAAGGCT
ACGTCCAGGAGCGCACCATCTTCTTCAAGGACGACGGCAACTACAAGACCCGCGCCGAGGTGAAGTTCGA
GGGCGACACCCTGGTGAACCGCATCGAGCTGAAGGGCATCGACTTCAAGGAGGACGGCAACATCCTGGGG
CACAAGCTGGAGTACAACTACAACAGCCACAACGTCTATATCATGGCCGACAAGCAGAAGAACGGCATCA
AGGTGAACTTCAAGATCCGCCACAACATCGAGGACGGCAGCGTGCAGCTCGCCGACCACTACCAGCAGAA
CACCCCCATCGGCGACGGCCCCGTGCTGCTGCCCGACAACCACTACCTGAGCACCCAGTCCGCCCTGAGC
AAAGACCCCAACGAGAAGCGCGATCACATGGTCCTGCTGGAGTTCGTGACCGCCGCCGGGATCACTCTCG
GCATGGACGAGCTGTACAAGTAAAGCGGCCGCGTCGACAATCAACCTCTGGATTACAAAATTTGTGAAAG
ATTGACTGGTATTCTTAACTATGTTGCTCCTTTTACGCTATGTGGATACGCTGCTTTAATGCCTTTGTAT
CATGCTATTGCTTCCCGTATGGCTTTCATTTTCTCCTCCTTGTATAAATCCTGGTTGCTGTCTCTTTATG
AGGAGTTGTGGCCCGTTGTCAGGCAACGTGGCGTGGTGTGCACTGTGTTTGCTGACGCAACCCCCACTGG
TTGGGGCATTGCCACCACCTGTCAGCTCCTTTCCGGGACTTTCGCTTTCCCCCTCCCTATTGCCACGGCG
GAACTCATCGCCGCCTGCCTTGCCCGCTGCTGGACAGGGGCTCGGCTGTTGGGCACTGACAATTCCGTGG
TGTTGTCGGGGAAGCTGACGTCCTTTCCATGGCTGCTCGCCTGTGTTGCCACCTGGATTCTGCGCGGGAC
GTCCTTCTGCTACGTCCCTTCGGCCCTCAATCCAGCGGACCTTCCTTCCCGCGGCCTGCTGCCGGCTCTG
CGGCCTCTTCCGCGTCTTCGCCTTCGCCCTCAGACGAGTCGGATCTCCCTTTGGGCCGCCTCCCCGCCTG
GAATTCGAGCTCGGTACCTTTAAGACCAATGACTTACAAGGCAGCTGTAGATCTTAGCCACTTTTTAAAA
GAAAAGGGGGGACTGGAAGGGCTAATTCACTCCCAACGAAGACAAGATCTGCTTTTTGCTTGTACTGGGT
CTCTCTGGTTAGACCAGATCTGAGCCTGGGAGCTCTCTGGCTAACTAGGGAACCCACTGCTTAAGCCTCA
ATAAAGCTTGCCTTGAGTGCTTCAAGTAGTGTGTGCCCGTCTGTTGTGTGACTCTGGTAACTAGAGATCC
CTCAGACCCTTTTAGTCAGTGTGGAAAATCTCTAGCAGTAGTAGTTCATGTCATCTTATTATTCAGTATT
TATAACTTGCAAAGAAATGAATATCAGAGAGTGAGAGGAACTTGTTTATTGCAGCTTATAATGGTTACAA
ATAAAGCAATAGCATCACAAATTTCACAAATAAAGCATTTTTTTCACTGCATTCTAGTTGTGGTTTGTCC
AAACTCATCAATGTATCTTATCATGTCTGGCTCTAGCTATCCCGCCCCTAACTCCGCCCAGTTCCGCCCA
TTCTCCGCCCCATGGCTGACTAATTTTTTTTATTTATGCAGAGGCCGAGGCCGCCTCGGCCTCTGAGCTA
TTCCAGAAGTAGTGAGGAGGCTTTTTTGGAGGCCTAGGCTTTTGCGTCGAGACGTACCCAATTCGCCCTA
TAGTGAGTCGTATTACGCGCGCTCACTGGCCGTCGTTTTACAACGTCGTGACTGGGAAAACCCTGGCGTT
ACCCAACTTAATCGCCTTGCAGCACATCCCCCTTTCGCCAGCTGGCGTAATAGCGAAGAGGCCCGCACCG
ATCGCCCTTCCCAACAGTTGCGCAGCCTGAATGGCGAATGGCGCG
[124 nt withheld, positions 7676-7799]
C
[91 nt withheld, positions 7801-7891]
A
[49 nt withheld, positions 7893-7941]
CCTTTGACGTTGGAGTCCACGTTCTTT
[37 nt withheld, positions 7969-8005]
ACCCTATCTCGGTCTATTCTTTTGATTTATAAGGGATTTTGCCGATTTCGGCCTATTGGTTAAAAAATGA
GCTGATTTAACAAAAATTTAACGCGAATTTTAACAAAATATTAACGTTTACAATTTCC
