>Addgene plasmid #46624 | AB.pCCL.sin.cPPT.U6.miR-532-3p-Decoy.hPGK.GFP.WPRE | addgene partial sequence | sequence record 67140 | pBluescript-SK 5'-tctagaactagtggatc-3'
CCGCGCCGGCCCCCTCGCACAGACTTGTGGGAGAAGCTCGGCTACTCCCCTGCCCCGGTTAATTTGCATA
TAATATTTCCTAGTAACTATAGAGGCTTAATGTGCGATAAAAGACAGATAATCTGTTCTTTTTAATACTA
GCTACATTTTACATGATAGGCTTGGATTTCTATAAGAGATACAAATACTAAATTATTATTTTAAAAAACA
GCACAAAAGGAAACTCACCCTAACTGTAAAGTAATTGTGTGTTTTGAGACTATAAATATCCCTTGGAGAA
AAGCCTTGTTTGACGGCGCTAGGATCATCAACTGCAAGCCTTGCCTGTGGGAGGCAAGTATTCTGGTCAC
AGAATACAACTGCAAGCCTTGCCTGTGGGAGGCAAGATGATCCTAGCGCCGTCTTTTTTGA
